Addgene plasmid #31475: pCVL SFFV d14GFP Donor
Depositing lab: Andrew Scharenberg. Depositing organization: University of Washington. Publication: Tracking genome engineering outcome at individual DNA breakpoints. Certo MT, Ryu BY, Annis JE, Garibov M, Jarjour J, Rawlings DJ, Scharenberg AM. Nat Methods. 2011 Jul 10;8(8):671-6. doi: 10.1038/nmeth.1648. PubMed 21743461.
Backbone
  Vector backbone: pCVL
  Backbone size w/o insert (bp): 5516
  Vector type: Lentiviral
Growth in bacteria
  Bacterial resistance: Ampicillin, 100 μg/mL
  Growth temperature: 37°C
  Growth strain: NEB Stable
  Copy number: High Copy
Gene/Insert
  Gene/Insert name: SFFV d14GFP
  Insert size (bp): 1114
  Mutation: Deleted 14 amino acids on the c terminus of eGFP
  Cloning method: Restriction Enzyme; 5′ cloning site XhoI (not destroyed); 3′ cloning site EcoRI (destroyed during cloning)
  Sequencing primers: 5′ n/a
Terms and licenses: Academic/Nonprofit Terms; Industry Terms: Not Available to Industry
How to cite: pCVL SFFV d14GFP Donor was a gift from Andrew Scharenberg (Addgene plasmid # 31475 ; http://n2t.net/addgene:31475 ; RRID:Addgene_31475)
