[The description below was written by a language model from this plasmid's Addgene catalogue record and pLannotate feature annotations shown in this document.]
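Description:
pCVL SFFV d14GFP Donor is a lentiviral transfer plasmid built on the pCVL backbone. It is propagated in E. coli as a high-copy plasmid through a ColE1/pUC-type origin and selected with ampicillin via the β-lactamase gene and its native promoter. The viral portion has a third-generation, self-inactivating layout. An RSV enhancer/promoter replaces the U3 region of a truncated HIV-1 5' LTR to drive genomic RNA production in packaging cells. It is followed by the Ψ packaging signal with a gag fragment, the Rev response element for Rev-dependent nuclear export, and the cPPT/CTS, which aids nuclear import. At the 3' end is a ΔU3 LTR, annotated only in fragments, that appears to carry an embedded loxP site, with a bGH polyadenylation signal downstream. The record does not explain the purpose of the loxP site.

The payload is the spleen focus-forming virus (SFFV) LTR promoter placed upstream of an eGFP coding sequence lacking its 14 C-terminal amino acids, followed by a WPRE to enhance transcript stability and expression. The annotation software labels this reading frame as an EGFP variant, and its annotated length is consistent with a truncated eGFP. The truncation would be expected to leave the protein non-fluorescent, so the sequence serves as a homology template rather than as a reporter. In keeping with the "Donor" name and the associated work on tracking genome engineering outcomes at individual DNA breakpoints, the construct most likely supplies a repair template for homology-directed repair of a disrupted GFP reporter locus after nuclease cleavage. In such an assay, restored fluorescence would indicate gene repair, although the record does not spell out these details.

The annotated sequence is somewhat shorter than the sum of the listed backbone and insert sizes.
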