Features (pLannotate 1.2.2; 21 found; start..end, strand, type, name):
      9..235     +  promoter       RSV promoter: Rous sarcoma virus enhancer/promoter
    236..416     +  LTR            5' LTR (truncated): truncated 5' long terminal repeat (LTR) from HIV-1
    463..588     +  misc_feature   HIV-1 Ψ: packaging signal of human immunodeficiency virus type 1
    572..910     +  CDS            HIV-1 gag (fragment): gag protein from human immunodeficiency virus 1; gag
   1080..1313    +  misc_feature   RRE: The Rev response element (RRE) of HIV-1 allows for Rev-dependent mRNA export from the nucleus to the cytoplasm.
   1690..1790    +  CDS            Rev (fragment): human immunodeficiency virus 1 (HIV-1) Rev protein; rev; enhances nuclear export of unspliced and incompletely spliced viral mRNAs
   1809..1926    +  misc_feature   cPPT/CTS: central polypurine tract and central termination sequence of HIV-1
   1955..2356    +  promoter       SFFV promoter: spleen focus-forming virus long terminal repeat (LTR) promoter
   2388..3056    +  CDS            (3-F)Tyr-EGFP: (3-F)Tyr-EGFP is a basic (constitutively fluorescent) green fluorescent protein published in 2004, derived from Aequorea victoria.
   3069..3657    +  misc_feature   WPRE: woodchuck hepatitis virus posttranscriptional regulatory element
   3674..3693    +  misc_feature   cPPT/CTS (fragment): central polypurine tract and central termination sequence of HIV-1
   3695..3729    +  LTR            3' LTR (ΔU3) (fragment): self-inactivating 3' long terminal repeat (LTR) from HIV-1
   3733..3766    +  protein_bind   loxP: Cre-mediated recombination occurs in the 8-bp core sequence (GCATACAT). Cre recombinase
   3769..3812    -  polyA_signal   SV40 poly(A) signal (fragment): SV40 polyadenylation signal
   3816..3860    -  polyA_signal   SV40 poly(A) signal (fragment): SV40 polyadenylation signal
   3876..3936    +  ncRNA          mir-TAR: Accession: RF00250 - Trans-activation response element (TAR)
   3977..4201    +  polyA_signal   bGH poly(A) signal: bovine growth hormone polyadenylation signal
   4206..4262    -  CDS            lacI (fragment): lac repressor; lacI; The lac repressor binds to the lac operator to inhibit transcription in E. coli. This inhibition can be relieved by adding lactose or isopropyl-β-D-thiogalactopyranoside (IPTG).
   4445..5033    -  rep_origin     ori: high-copy-number ColE1/pMB1/pBR322/pUC origin of replication
   5204..6064    -  CDS            AmpR: β-lactamase; bla; confers resistance to ampicillin, carbenicillin, and related antibiotics
   6065..6169    -  promoter       AmpR promoter: bla
>Addgene plasmid #31475 | pCVL SFFV d14GFP Donor | depositor full sequence | sequence record 14406 | Author sequence
GACGTCAATGTAGTCTTATGCAATACTCTTGTAGTCTTGCAACATGGTAACGATGAGTTAGCAACATGCC
TTACAAGGAGAGAAAAAGCACCGTGCATGCCGATTGGTGGAAGTAAGGTGGTACGATCGTGCCTTATTAG
GAAGGCAACAGACGGGTCTGACATGGATTGGACGAACCACTGAATTGCCGCATTGCAGAGATATTGTATT
TAAGTGCCTAGCTCGATACATAAACGGGTCTCTCTGGTTAGACCAGATCTGAGCCTGGGAGCTCTCTGGC
TAACTAGGGAACCCACTGCTTAAGCCTCAATAAAGCTTGCCTTGAGTGCTTCAAGTAGTGTGTGCCCGTC
TGTTGTGTGACTCTGGTAACTAGAGATCCCTCAGACCCTTTTAGTCAGTGTGGAAAATCTCTAGCAGTGG
CGCCCGAACAGGGACTTGAAAGCGAAAGGGAAACCAGAGGAGCTCTCTCGACGCAGGACTCGGCTTGCTG
AAGCGCGCACGGCAAGAGGCGAGGGGCGGCGACTGGTGAGTACGCCAAAAATTTTGACTAGCGGAGGCTA
GAAGGAGAGAGATGGGTGCGAGAGCGTCAGTATTAAGCGGGGGAGAATTAGATCGCGATGGGAAAAAATT
CGGTTAAGGCCAGGGGGAAAGAAAAAATATAAATTAAAACATATAGTATGGGCAAGCAGGGAGCTAGAAC
GATTCGCAGTTAATCCTGGCCTGTTAGAAACATCAGAAGGCTGTAGACAAATACTGGGACAGCTACAACC
ATCCCTTCAGACAGGATCAGAAGAACTTAGATCATTATATAATACAGTAGCAACCCTCTATTGTGTGCAT
CAAAGGATAGAGATAAAAGACACCAAGGAAGCTTTAGACAAGATAGAGGAAGAGCAAAACAAAAGTAAGA
CCACCGCACAGCAAGCGGCCCTGATCTTCAGACCTGGAGGAGGAGATATGAGGGACAATTGGAGAAGTGA
ATTATATAAATATAAAGTAGTAAAAATTGAACCATTAGGAGTAGCACCCACCAAGGCAAAGAGAAGAGTG
GTGCAGAGAGAAAAAAGAGCAGTGGGAATAGGAGCTTTGTTCCTTGGGTTCTTGGGAGCAGCAGGAAGCA
CTATGGGCGCAGCGTCAATGACGCTGACGGTACAGGCCAGACAATTATTGTCTGGTATAGTGCAGCAGCA
GAACAATTTGCTGAGGGCTATTGAGGCGCAACAGCATCTGTTGCAACTCACAGTCTGGGGCATCAAGCAG
CTCCAGGCAAGAATCCTGGCTGTGGAAAGATACCTAAAGGATCAACAGCTCCTGGGGATTTGGGGTTGCT
CTGGAAAACTCATTTGCACCACTGCTGTGCCTTGGAATGCTAGTTGGAGTAATGAATCTCTGGAACAGAT
TTGGAATCACACGACCTGGATGGAGTGGGACAGAGAAATTAACAATTACACAAGCTTAATACACTCCTTA
ATTGAAGAATCGCAAAACCAGCAAGAAAAGAATGAACAAGAATTATTGGAATTAGATAAATGGGCAAGTT
TGTGGAATTGGTTTAACATAACAAATTGGCTGTGGTATATAAAATTATTCATAATGATAGTAGGAGGCTT
GGTAGGTTTAAGAATAGTTTTTGCTGTACTTTCTATAGTGAATAGAGTTAGGCAGGGATATTCACCATTA
TCGTTTCAGACCCACCTCCCAACCCCGAGGGGACCCGACAGGCCCGAAGGAATAGAAGAAGAAGGTGGAG
AGAGAGACAGAGACAGATCCATTCGATTAGTGAACGGATCTCGACGGTATCGGTTAACTTTTAAAAGAAA
AGGGGGGATTGGGGGGTACAGTGCAGGGGAAAGAATAGTAGACATAATAGCAACAGACATACAAACTAAA
GAATTACAAAAACAAATTACAAAAATTCAAAATTTTATCGATTACGCGTCACGTGCTAGCTGCAGTAACG
CCATTTTGCAAGGCATGGAAAAATACCAAACCAAGAATAGAGAAGTTCAGATCAAGGGCGGGTACATGAA
AATAGCTAACGTTGGGCCAAACAGGATATCTGCGGTGAGCAGTTTCGGCCCCGGCCCGGGGCCAAGAACA
GATGGTCACCGCAGTTTCGGCCCCGGCCCGAGGCCAAGAACAGATGGTCCCCAGATATGGCCCAACCCTC
AGCAGTTTCTTAAGACCCATCAGATGTTTCCAGGCTCCCCCAAGGACCTGAAATGACCCTGCGCCTTATT
TGAATTAACCAATCAGCCTGCTTCTCGCTTCTGTTCGCGCGCTTCTGCTTCCCGAGCTCTATAAAAGAGC
TCACAACCCCTCACTCGGCGCGCCAGTCCTCCGACAGACTGAGTCGCCCGGATCGATCCTCGAGCGCCAC
CATGGTGAGCAAGGGCGAGGAGCTGTTCACCGGGGTGGTGCCCATCCTGGTCGAGCTGGACGGCGACGTA
AACGGCCACAAGTTCAGCGTGTCCGGCGAGGGCGAGGGCGATGCCACCTACGGCAAGCTGACCCTGAAGT
TCATCTGCACCACCGGCAAGCTGCCCGTGCCCTGGCCCACCCTCGTGACCACCCTGACCTACGGCGTGCA
GTGCTTCAGCCGCTACCCCGACCACATGAAGCAGCACGACTTCTTCAAGTCCGCCATGCCCGAAGGCTAC
GTCCAGGAGCGCACCATCTTCTTCAAGGACGACGGCAACTACAAGACCCGCGCCGAGGTGAAGTTCGAGG
GCGACACCCTGGTGAACCGCATCGAGCTGAAGGGCATCGACTTCAAGGAGGACGGCAACATCCTGGGGCA
CAAGCTGGAGTACAACTACAACAGCCACAACGTCTATATCATGGCCGACAAGCAGAAGAACGGCATCAAG
GTGAACTTCAAGATCCGCCACAACATCGAGGACGGCAGCGTGCAGCTCGCCGACCACTACCAGCAGAACA
CCCCCATCGGCGACGGCCCCGTGCTGCTGCCCGACAACCACTACCTGAGCACCCAGTCCGCCCTGAGCAA
AGACCCCAACGAGAAGCGCGATCACATGGTCCTGCTGGAGTTCGTGTGAGGATTCGACAATCAACCTCTG
GATTACAAAATTTGTGAAAGATTGACTGGTATTCTTAACTATGTTGCTCCTTTTACGCTATGTGGATACG
CTGCTTTAATGCCTTTGTATCATGCTATTGCTTCCCGTATGGCTTTCATTTTCTCCTCCTTGTATAAATC
CTGGTTGCTGTCTCTTTATGAGGAGTTGTGGCCCGTTGTCAGGCAACGTGGCGTGGTGTGCACTGTGTTT
GCTGACGCAACCCCCACTGGTTGGGGCATTGCCACCACCTGTCAGCTCCTTTCCGGGACTTTCGCTTTCC
CCCTCCCTATTGCCACGGCGGAACTCATCGCCGCCTGCCTTGCCCGCTGCTGGACAGGGGCTCGGCTGTT
GGGCACTGACAATTCCGTGGTGTTGTCGGGGAAGCTGACGTCCTTTCCATGGCTGCTCGCCTGTGTTGCC
ACCTGGATTCTGCGCGGGACGTCCTTCTGCTACGTCCCTTCGGCCCTCAATCCAGCGGACCTTCCTTCCC
GCGGCCTGCTGCCGGCTCTGCGGCCTCTTCCGCGTCTTCGCCTTCGCCCTCAGACGAGTCGGATCTCCCT
TTGGGCCGCCTCCCCGCCTGGAATTCGGTACCTTTTTAAAAGAAAAGGGGGGACTGGAAGGGCTAATTCA
CTCCCAACGAAGACAAGATATCATAACTTCGTATAGCATACATTATACGAAGTTATAATTTATTTGTGAA
ATTTGTGATGCTATTGCTTTATTTGTAACCATATGTTTATTTGTGAAATTTGTGATGCTATTGCTTTATT
TGTAACCATTGCTTTTTGCTTGTACTGGGTCTCTCTGGTTAGACCAGATCTGAGCCTGGGAGCTCTCTGG
CTAACTAGGGAACCCACTGCTTAAGCCTCAATAAAGCTTGCCTCGACCAGCCTCGACTGTGCCTTCTAGT
TGCCAGCCATCTGTTGTTTGCCCCTCCCCCGTGCCTTCCTTGACCCTGGAAGGTGCCACTCCCACTGTCC
TTTCCTAATAAAATGAGGAAATTGCATCGCATTGTCTGAGTAGGTGTCATTCTATTCTGGGGGGTGGGGT
GGGGCAGGACAGCAAGGGGGAGGATTGGGAAGACAATAGCAGGCATGCTGGGGATGCGGTGGGCTCTATG
GCCTGCAGCTGCATTAATGAATCGGCCAACGCGCGGGGAGAGGCGGTTTGCGTATTGGGCGCTCTTCCGC
TTCCTCGCTCACTGACTCGCTGCGCTCGGTCGTTCGGCTGCGGCGAGCGGTATCAGCTCACTCAAAGGCG
GTAATACGGTTATCCACAGAATCAGGGGATAACGCAGGAAAGAACATGTGAGCAAAAGGCCAGCAAAAGG
CCAGGAACCGTAAAAAGGCCGCGTTGCTGGCGTTTTTCCATAGGCTCCGCCCCCCTGACGAGCATCACAA
AAATCGACGCTCAAGTCAGAGGTGGCGAAACCCGACAGGACTATAAAGATACCAGGCGTTTCCCCCTGGA
AGCTCCCTCGTGCGCTCTCCTGTTCCGACCCTGCCGCTTACCGGATACCTGTCCGCCTTTCTCCCTTCGG
GAAGCGTGGCGCTTTCTCATAGCTCACGCTGTAGGTATCTCAGTTCGGTGTAGGTCGTTCGCTCCAAGCT
GGGCTGTGTGCACGAACCCCCCGTTCAGCCCGACCGCTGCGCCTTATCCGGTAACTATCGTCTTGAGTCC
AACCCGGTAAGACACGACTTATCGCCACTGGCAGCAGCCACTGGTAACAGGATTAGCAGAGCGAGGTATG
TAGGCGGTGCTACAGAGTTCTTGAAGTGGTGGCCTAACTACGGCTACACTAGAAGGACAGTATTTGGTAT
CTGCGCTCTGCTGAAGCCAGTTACCTTCGGAAAAAGAGTTGGTAGCTCTTGATCCGGCAAACAAACCACC
GCTGGTAGCGGTGGTTTTTTTGTTTGCAAGCAGCAGATTACGCGCAGAAAAAAAGGATCTCAAGAAGATC
CTTTGATCTTTTCTACGGGGTCTGACGCTCAGTGGAACGAAAACTCACGTTAAGGGATTTTGGTCATGAG
ATTATCAAAAAGGATCTTCACCTAGATCCTTTTAAATTAAAAATGAAGTTTTAAATCAATCTAAAGTATA
TATGAGTAAACTTGGTCTGACAGTTACCAATGCTTAATCAGTGAGGCACCTATCTCAGCGATCTGTCTAT
TTCGTTCATCCATAGTTGCCTGACTCCCCGTCGTGTAGATAACTACGATACGGGAGGGCTTACCATCTGG
CCCCAGTGCTGCAATGATACCGCGAGACCCACGCTCACCGGCTCCAGATTTATCAGCAATAAACCAGCCA
GCCGGAAGGGCCGAGCGCAGAAGTGGTCCTGCAACTTTATCCGCCTCCATCCAGTCTATTAATTGTTGCC
GGGAAGCTAGAGTAAGTAGTTCGCCAGTTAATAGTTTGCGCAACGTTGTTGCCATTGCTACAGGCATCGT
GGTGTCACGCTCGTCGTTTGGTATGGCTTCATTCAGCTCCGGTTCCCAACGATCAAGGCGAGTTACATGA
TCCCCCATGTTGTGCAAAAAAGCGGTTAGCTCCTTCGGTCCTCCGATCGTTGTCAGAAGTAAGTTGGCCG
CAGTGTTATCACTCATGGTTATGGCAGCACTGCATAATTCTCTTACTGTCATGCCATCCGTAAGATGCTT
TTCTGTGACTGGTGAGTACTCAACCAAGTCATTCTGAGAATAGTGTATGCGGCGACCGAGTTGCTCTTGC
CCGGCGTCAATACGGGATAATACCGCGCCACATAGCAGAACTTTAAAAGTGCTCATCATTGGAAAACGTT
CTTCGGGGCGAAAACTCTCAAGGATCTTACCGCTGTTGAGATCCAGTTCGATGTAACCCACTCGTGCACC
CAACTGATCTTCAGCATCTTTTACTTTCACCAGCGTTTCTGGGTGAGCAAAAACAGGAAGGCAAAATGCC
GCAAAAAAGGGAATAAGGGCGACACGGAAATGTTGAATACTCATACTCTTCCTTTTTCAATATTATTGAA
GCATTTATCAGGGTTATTGTCTCATGAGCGGATACATATTTGAATGTATTTAGAAAAATAAACAAATAGG
GGTTCCGCGCACATTTCCCCGAAAAGTGCCACCT
