>Addgene plasmid #31475 | pCVL SFFV d14GFP Donor | addgene partial sequence | sequence record 133493 | WPRE-R 5'-CATAGCGTAAAAGGAGCAACA-3'
AATTTTGTAATCCAGAGGTTGATTGTCGAATCCTCACACGAACTCCAGCAGGACCATGTGATCGCGCTTC
TCGTTGGGGTCTTTGCTCAGGGCGGACTGGGTGCTCAGGTAGTGGTTGTCGGGCAGCAGCACGGGGCCGT
CGCCGATGGGGGTGTTCTGCTGGTAGTGGTCGGCGAGCTGCACGCTGCCGTCCTCGATGTTGTGGCGGAT
CTTGAAGTTCACCTTGATGCCGTTCTTCTGCTTGTCGGCCATGATATAGACGTTGTGGCTGTTGTAGTTG
TACTCCAGCTTGTGCCCCAGGATGTTGCCGTCCTCCTTGAAGTCGATGCCCTTCAGCTCGATGCGGTTCA
CCAGGGTGTCGCCCTCGAACTTCACCTCGGCGCGGGTCTTGTAGTTGCCGTCGTCCTTGAAGAAGATGGT
GCGCTCCTGGACGTAGCCTTCGGGCATGGCGGACTTGAAGAAGTCGTGCTGCTTCATGTGGTCGGGGTAG
CGGCTGAAGCACTGCACGCCGTAGGTCAGGGTGGTCACGAGGGTGGGCCAGGGCACGGGCAGCTTGCCGG
TGGTGCAGATGAACTTCAGGGTCAGCTTGCCGTAGGTGGCATCGCCCTCGCCCTCGCCGGACACGCTGAA
CTTGTGGCCGTTTACGTCGCCGTCCAGCTCGACCAGGATGGGCACCACCCCGGTGAACAGCTCCTCGCCC
TTGCTCACCATGGTGGCGCTCGAGGATCGATCCGGGCGACTCAGTCTGTCGGAGGACTGGCGCGCCGAGT
GAGGGGTTGTGAGCTCTTTTATAGAGCTCGGGAAGCAGAAGCGCGCGAACAGAAGCGAGAAGCAGGCTGA
TTGGTTAATTCAAATAAGGCGCAGGGTCATTTCAGGTCCTTGGGGGAGCCTGGAAACATCTGATGGGTCT
TAAGAAACTGCTGAGGGTTGGGCCA
